>Addgene plasmid #138055 | MYMH 330 | addgene full sequence | sequence record 274911 | Addgene NGS Result
TTGGACTCCTGTTGATAGATCCAGTAATGACCTCAGAACTCCATCTGGATTTGTTCAGAACGCTCGGTTG
CCGCCGGGCGTTTTTTATTGGTGAGAATCCAGGGGTCCCCAATAATTACGATTTAAATTGGCGAAAATGA
GACGTTGATCGGCACGTAAGAGGTTCCAACTTTCACCATAATGAAATAAGATCACTACCGGGCGTATTTT
TTGAGTTATCGAGATTTTCAGGAGCTAAGGAAGCTAAAATGGAGAAAAAAATCACTGGATATACCACCGT
TGATATATCCCAATGGCATCGTAAAGAACATTTTGAGGCATTTCAGTCAGTTGCTCAATGTACCTATAAC
CAGACCGTTCAGCTGGATATTACGGCCTTTTTAAAGACCGTAAAGAAAAATAAGCACAAGTTTTATCCGG
CCTTTATTCACATTCTTGCCCGCCTGATGAATGCTCATCCGGAATTTCGTATGGCAATGAAAGACGGTGA
GCTGGTGATATGGGATAGTGTTCACCCTTGTTACACCGTTTTCCATGAGCAAACTGAAACGTTTTCATCG
CTCTGGAGTGAATACCACGACGATTTCCGGCAGTTTCTACACATATATTCGCAAGATGTGGCGTGTTACG
GTGAAAACCTGGCCTATTTCCCTAAAGGGTTTATTGAGAATATGTTTTTCGTCTCAGCCAATCCCTGGGT
GAGTTTCACCAGTTTTGATTTAAACGTGGCCAATATGGACAACTTCTTCGCCCCCGTTTTCACCATGGGC
AAATATTATACGCAAGGCGACAAGGTGCTGATGCCGCTGGCGATTCAGGTTCATCATGCCGTTTGTGATG
GCTTCCATGTCGGCAGAATGCTTAATGAATTACAACAGTACTGCGATGAGTGGCAGGGCGGGGCGTAATT
TGACTTTTGTCCTTTTCCGCTGCATAACCCTGCTTCGGGGTCATTATAGCGATTTTTTCGGTATATCCAT
CCTTTTTCGCACGATATACAGGATTTTGCCAAAGGGTTCGTGTAGACTTTCCTTGGTGTATCCAACGGCG
TCAGCCGGGCAGGATAGGTGAAGTAGGCCCACCCGCGAGCGGGTGTTCCTTCTTCACTGTCCCTTATTCG
CACCTGGCGGTGCTCAACGGGAATCCTGCTCTGCGAGGCTGGCCGTAGGCCGGCCCTACCGGCGCGGCAG
CGTTACCCGTGTCGGCGGCTCCAACGGCTCGCCATCGTCCAGAAAACACGGCTCATCGGGCATCGGCAGG
CGCTGCTGCCCGCGCCGTTCCCATTCCTCCGTTTCGGTCAAGGCTGGCAGGTCTGGTTCCATGCCCGGAA
TGCCGGGCTGGCTGGGCGGCTCCTCGCCGGGGCCGGTCGGTAGTTGCTGCTCGCCCGGATACAGGGTCGG
GATGCGGCGCAGGTCGCCATGCCCCAACAGCGATTCGTCCTGGTCGTCGTGATCAACCACCACGGCGGCA
CTGAACACCGACAGGCGCAACTGGTCGCGGGGCTGGCCCCACGCCACGCGGTCATTGACCACGTAGGCCG
ACACGGTGCCGGGGCCGTTGAGCTTCACGACGGAGATCCAGCGCTCGGCCACCAAGTCCTTGACTGCGTA
TTGGACCGTCCGCAAAGAACGTCCGATGAGCTTGGAAAGTGTCTTCTGGCTGACCACCACGGCGTTCTGG
TGGCCCATCTGCGCCACGAGGTGATGCAGCAGCATTGCCGCCGTGGGTTTCCTCGCAATAAGCCCGGCCC
ACGCCTCATGCGCTTTGCGTTCCGTTTGCACCCAGTGACCGGGCTTGTTCTTGGCTTGAATGCCGATTTC
TCTGGACTGCGTGGCCATGCTTATCTCCATGCGGTAGGGGTGCCGCACGGTTGCGGCACCATGCGCAATC
AGCTGCAACTTTTCGGCAGCGCGACAACAATTATGCGTTGCGTAAAAGTGGCAGTCAATTACAGATTTTC
TTTAACCTACGCAATGAGCTATTGCGGGGGGTGCCGCAATGAGCTGTTGCGTACCCCCCTTTTTTAAGTT
GTTGATTTTTAAGTCTTTCGCATTTCGCCCTATATCTAGTTCTTTGGTGCCCAAAGAAGGGCACCCCTGC
GGGGTTCCCCCACGCCTTCGGCGCGGCTCCCCCTCCGGCAAAAAGTGGCCCCTCCGGGGCTTGTTGATCG
ACTGCGCGGCCTTCGGCCTTGCCCAAGGTGGCGCTGCCCCCTTGGAACCCCCGCACTCGCCGCCGTGAGG
CTCGGGGGGCAGGCGGGCGGGCTTCGCCCTTCGACTGCCCCCACTCGCATAGGCTTGGGTCGTTCCAGGC
GCGTCAAGGCCAAGCCGCTGCGCGGTCGCTGCGCGAGCCTTGACCCGCCTTCCACTTGGTGTCCAACCGG
CAAGCGAAGCGCGCAGGCCGCAGGCCGGAGGCTTTTCCCCAGAGAAAATTAAAAAAATTGATGGGGCAAG
GCCGCAGGCCGCGCAGTTGGAGCCGGTGGGTATGTGGTCGAAGGCTGGGTAGCCGGTGGGCAATCCCTGT
GGTCAAGCTCGTGGGCAGGCGCAGCCTGTCCATCAGCTTGTCCAGCAGGGTTGTCCACGGGCCGAGCGAA
GCGAGCCAGCCGGTGGCCGCTCGCGGCCATCGTCCACATATCCACGGGCTGGCAAGGGAGCGCAGCGACC
GCGCAGGGCGAAGCCCGGAGAGCAAGCCCGTAGGGGGGGCGCGCCCAGCTGTCTAGGGCGGCGGATTTGT
CCTACTCAGGAGAGCGTTCACCGACAAACAACAGATAAAACGAAAGGCCCAGTCTTTCGACTGAGCCTTT
CGTTTTATTTGATGCCTTTAATTAAAGCGGATAACAATTTCACACAGGAGAATTCGCGGCCGCTTCTAGA
GAATTGTGAGCGGATAACAATTGACATTGTGAGCGGATAACAAGATACTGAGCACATACTAGAGACAGAG
GAGACATACTAGATGCGTAAAGGAGAAGAACTTTTCACTGGAGTTGTCCCAATTCTTGTTGAATTAGATG
GTGATGTTAATGGGCACAAATTTTCTGTCAGTGGAGAGGGTGAAGGTGATGCAACATACGGAAAACTTAC
CCTTAAATTTATTTGCACTACTGGAAAACTACCTGTTCCATGGCCAACACTTGTCACTACTTTCGGTTAT
GGTGTTCAATGCTTTGCGAGATACCCAGATCATATGAAACAGCATGACTTTTTCAAGAGTGCCATGCCCG
AAGGTTATGTACAGGAAAGAACTATATTTTTCAAAGATGACGGGAACTACAAGACACGTGCTGAAGTCAA
GTTTGAAGGTGATACCCTTGTTAATAGAATCGAGTTAAAAGGTATTGATTTTAAAGAAGATGGAAACATT
CTTGGACACAAATTGGAATACAACTATAACTCACACAATGTATACATCATGGCAGACAAACAAAAGAATG
GAATCAAAGTTAACTTCAAAATTAGACACAACATTGAAGATGGAAGCGTTCAACTAGCAGACCATTATCA
ACAAAATACTCCAATTGGCGATGGCCCTGTCCTTTTACCAGACAACCATTACCTGTCCACACAATCTGCC
CTTTCGAAAGATCCCAACGAAAAGAGAGACCACATGGTCCTTCTTGAGTTTGTAACAGCTGCTGGGATTA
CACATGGCATGGATGAACTATACAAATAATAATACTAGAGCCAGGCATCAAATAAAACGAAAGGCTCAGT
CGAAAGACTGGGCCTTTCGTTTTATCTGTTGTTTGTCGGTGAACGCTCTCTACTAGAGTCACACTGGCTC
ACCTTCGGGTGGGCCTTTCTGCGTTTATATACTAGTAGCGGCCGCTGCAGC
Features (pLannotate 1.2.2; 14 found; start..end, strand, type, name):
      4..98      +  terminator     lambda t0 terminator: transcription terminator from phage lambda
    146..248     +  promoter       cat promoter: promoter of the E. coli cat gene encoding chloramphenicol acetyltransferase
    249..905     +  CDS            cat: CAT_ECOLX - Experimental evidence at protein level: Swiss-Prot protein existence level 1. This enzyme is an effector of chloramphenicol resistance in bacteria. From Escherichia coli. This protein is used as a marker in many commonly used cloning vectors, such as pACYC184.
   1057..1165    +  oriT           oriT: incP origin of transfer
   1176..1838    -  CDS            pBBR1 Rep: replication protein for the broad-host-range plasmid pBBR1 from Bordetella bronchiseptica
   1839..2610    -  rep_origin     pBBR1 oriV: replication origin of the broad-host-range plasmid pBBR1 from Bordetella bronchiseptica; requires the pBBR1 Rep protein for replication
   2725..2811    -  terminator     rrnB T1 terminator: Escherichia coli rrnB; transcription terminator T1 from the E. coli rrnB gene
   2850..2871    +  misc_feature   BioBrick prefix: BioBrick prefix for parts that do not start with "ATG"
   2874..2890    +  protein_bind   lac operator: The lac repressor binds to the lac operator to inhibit transcription in E. coli. This inhibition can be relieved by adding lactose or isopropyl-β-D-thiogalactopyranoside (IPTG). lac repressor encoded by lacI
   2897..2913    +  protein_bind   lac operator: The lac repressor binds to the lac operator to inhibit transcription in E. coli. This inhibition can be relieved by adding lactose or isopropyl-β-D-thiogalactopyranoside (IPTG). lac repressor encoded by lacI
   2953..3666    +  CDS            hfriFP: hfriFP is a fluorescent protein published in 2013, derived from Herbaspirillum frisingense.
   3689..3760    +  terminator     rrnB T1 terminator: transcription terminator T1 from the E. coli rrnB gene
   3776..3803    +  terminator     T7Te terminator: phage T7 early transcription terminator
   3810..3830    +  misc_feature   BioBrick suffix: universal suffix for all parts
