[The description below was written by a language model from this plasmid's Addgene catalogue record and pLannotate feature annotations shown in this document.]
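Description:
MYMH 330 is a bacterial expression plasmid built on pSEVA-331Bb, a BioBrick-compatible SEVA-format broad-host-range backbone, and forms part of a synthetic biology toolkit for controlling gene expression in Acetobacteraceae. The sequenced plasmid is about 3.8 kb. It replicates through the pBBR1 oriV together with the pBBR1 Rep protein, a system that functions in a wide range of Gram-negative bacteria. It also carries an incP oriT, so it can be mobilised by conjugation when transfer functions are supplied in trans. Selection is by chloramphenicol resistance, with the cat gene under its own promoter. Lambda t0 and rrnB T1 terminators flank the cargo region and insulate it from backbone transcription. The record lists it as high copy and propagated in DH5alpha.

The payload sits between a BioBrick prefix and suffix and is a reporter cassette designed to test a ribosome binding site variant, named 2AC 11AC for its substitutions within the RBS. The variant RBS drives translation of a roughly 714 bp fluorescent protein reading frame. The catalogue calls this GFP, whereas the automated annotation matched it to hfriFP, a discrepancy the record does not resolve. Two lac operator sequences lie just upstream of the reporter, which suggests a lac-regulated promoter, but the promoter itself is not annotated or named. No lacI gene appears in the feature table. Transcription ends at a double terminator made of rrnB T1 and T7Te. The depositor notes that this variant gives high expression, so it serves as a strong-translation member of an RBS series for tuning protein output, with fluorescence as the readout.
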