Addgene plasmid #138055: MYMH 330
Purpose: Encodes Ribosome Binding Site (RBS) variant using GFP as a reporter gene
Depositing lab: Meng How Tan. Depositing organization: Nanyang Technological University. Publication: An Expanded Synthetic Biology Toolkit for Gene Expression Control in Acetobacteraceae. Teh MY, Ooi KH, Danny Teo SX, Bin Mansoor ME, Shaun Lim WZ, Tan MH. ACS Synth Biol. 2019 Apr 19;8(4):708-723. doi: 10.1021/acssynbio.8b00168. Epub 2019 Mar 22. PubMed 30865830.
Backbone
  Vector backbone: pSEVA-331Bb
  Vector type: Bacterial Expression
Growth in bacteria
  Bacterial resistance: Chloramphenicol, 25 μg/mL
  Growth temperature: 37°C
  Growth strain: DH5alpha
  Copy number: High Copy
Gene/Insert
  Gene/Insert name: pSEVA-331Bb- 2AC 11AC-GFP
  Species: Synthetic
  Mutation: ACA GAG GAG ACA
  Cloning method: Restriction Enzyme; 5′ cloning site Unknown (unknown if destroyed)
Terms and licenses: Academic/Nonprofit Terms; Industry Terms: Not Available to Industry
Depositor comments: High expression
How to cite: MYMH 330 was a gift from Meng How Tan (Addgene plasmid # 138055 ; http://n2t.net/addgene:138055 ; RRID:Addgene_138055)
